Addgene plasmid #181707: pAG426-GAL-Kar2-Beta-Amyloid
Purpose: Galactose inducible expression of Kar2-Beta-Amyloid
Depositing lab: Alejandro Chavez. Depositing organization: Columbia University.
Backbone
  Vector backbone: pAG426-GAL-ccdb
  Vector type: Yeast Expression
Growth in bacteria
  Bacterial resistance: Ampicillin, 100 μg/mL
  Growth temperature: 30°C
  Growth strain: NEB Stable
  Copy number: High Copy
Gene/Insert
  Gene/Insert name: Kar2-Beta-Amyloid
  Species: H. sapiens (human)
  Cloning method: Gateway Cloning
Terms and licenses: Academic/Nonprofit Terms; Industry Terms: Not Available to Industry
How to cite: pAG426-GAL-Kar2-Beta-Amyloid was a gift from Alejandro Chavez (Addgene plasmid # 181707 ; http://n2t.net/addgene:181707 ; RRID:Addgene_181707)
