[The description below was written by a language model from this plasmid's Addgene catalogue record and pLannotate feature annotations shown in this document.]
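Description:
pAG426-GAL-Kar2-Beta-Amyloid is a yeast expression plasmid made by Gateway cloning into the pAG426-GAL-ccdB destination backbone, with the insert taking the place of the ccdB selection cassette. It is an E. coli–yeast shuttle vector. A high-copy ColE1/pUC-type origin and the AmpR β-lactamase gene support propagation and ampicillin selection in bacteria. The 2μ origin provides high-copy episomal maintenance in Saccharomyces cerevisiae, and URA3, under its own promoter, allows selection in ura3 strains on medium lacking uracil and counterselection with 5-FOA. The backbone also carries pBluescript-derived remnants, including an f1 origin, lac promoter/operator and lacZα fragments, and flanking T3 and T7 promoters.

The expression cassette consists of the Gal4-regulated GAL1 promoter, an attB1 site, the Kar2-Beta-Amyloid open reading frame, an attB2 site and the CYC1 terminator, so transcription is induced by galactose. The annotation software recognised only a 120-nt segment matching amyloid precursor protein, consistent with the human Aβ peptide coding region. It scored this against a feline APP entry, although the catalogue gives the species as human. The roughly 130 nt between attB1 and this segment are unannotated and presumably encode the Kar2 portion. By its name this is likely the signal sequence of the yeast ER chaperone Kar2, which would direct the peptide into the secretory pathway, but the record does not define this element or state which Aβ isoform is encoded. The stated purpose is galactose-inducible expression of Kar2-Beta-Amyloid in yeast. The record does not specify a downstream application.
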