Features (pLannotate 1.2.2; 24 found; start..end, strand, type, name):
     26..47      +  protein_bind   CAP binding site: CAP binding activates transcription in the presence of cAMP. E. coli catabolite activator protein
     62..92      +  promoter       lac promoter: promoter for the E. coli lac operon
    100..116     +  protein_bind   lac operator: The lac repressor binds to the lac operator to inhibit transcription in E. coli. This inhibition can be relieved by adding lactose or isopropyl-β-D-thiogalactopyranoside (IPTG). lac repressor encoded by lacI
    161..179     +  promoter       T3 promoter: promoter for bacteriophage T3 RNA polymerase
    203..644     +  promoter       GAL1 promoter: S. cerevisiae GAL1; inducible promoter, regulated by Gal4
    659..679     +  misc_feature   MCS (fragment): pBluescript multiple cloning site
    683..707     +  protein_bind   attB1: mutant version of attB; recombination site for the Gateway® BP reaction BP Clonase™
    839..958     +  CDS            APP (sequence withheld): A4_FELCA - Experimental evidence at protein level: Swiss-Prot protein existence level 1. Functions as a cell surface receptor and performs physiological functions on the surface of neurons relevant to neurite growth, neuronal adhesion and axonogenesis. Interaction between APP molecules on neighboring cells promotes synaptogenesis. Involved in cell mobility and transcription regulation through protein-protein interactions (By similarity). Can promote transcription activation through binding to APBB1-KAT5 and inhibit Notch signaling through interaction with Numb (By similarity). Couples to apopt
    969..993     -  protein_bind   attB2: mutant version of attB; recombination site for the Gateway® BP reaction BP Clonase™
    997..1044    +  misc_feature   MCS (fragment): pBluescript multiple cloning site
   1045..1292    +  terminator     CYC1 terminator: S. cerevisiae CYC1; transcription terminator for CYC1
   1311..1329    -  promoter       T7 promoter: promoter for bacteriophage T7 RNA polymerase
   1337..1492    +  CDS            lacZα (fragment): LacZα fragment of β-galactosidase; lacZ fragment
   1496..1924    +  rep_origin     f1 ori (sequence partly withheld): f1 bacteriophage origin of replication; arrow indicates direction of (+) strand synthesis
   1952..2003    -  misc_feature   bom (fragment): basis of mobility region from pBR322
   2082..2885    -  CDS            URA3: orotidine-5'-phosphate decarboxylase, required for uracil biosynthesis; S. cerevisiae URA3; yeast auxotrophic marker, counterselectable with 5-fluoroorotic acid (5-FOA)
   2886..3101    -  promoter       URA3 promoter: S. cerevisiae URA3
   3109..3158    -  misc_feature   bom (fragment): basis of mobility region from pBR322
   3260..3295    -  CDS            rop (fragment): Rop protein, which maintains plasmids at low copy number; rop
   3363..4705    +  rep_origin     2μ ori: yeast 2μ plasmid origin of replication
   4732..4836    +  promoter       AmpR promoter: bla
   4837..5697    +  CDS            AmpR: β-lactamase; bla; confers resistance to ampicillin, carbenicillin, and related antibiotics
   5868..6456    +  rep_origin     ori: high-copy-number ColE1/pMB1/pBR322/pUC origin of replication
   6639..13      +  CDS            lacI (fragment) (across the origin): lac repressor; lacI; The lac repressor binds to the lac operator to inhibit transcription in E. coli. This inhibition can be relieved by adding lactose or isopropyl-β-D-thiogalactopyranoside (IPTG).
>Addgene plasmid #181707 | pAG426-GAL-Kar2-Beta-Amyloid | addgene full sequence | sequence record 430950 | Addgene NGS Result
AAGCGGGCAGTGAGCGCAACGCAATTAATGTGAGTTAGCTCACTCATTAGGCACCCCAGGCTTTACACTT
TATGCTTCCGGCTCGTATGTTGTGTGGAATTGTGAGCGGATAACAATTTCACACAGGAAACAGCTATGAC
CATGATTACGCCAAGCGCGCAATTAACCCTCACTAAAGGGAACAAAAGCTGGAGCTCTAGTACGGATTAG
AAGCCGCCGAGCGGGTGACAGCCCTCCGAAGGAAGACTCTCCTCCGTGCGTCCTCGTCTTCACCGGTCGC
GTTCCTGAAACGCAGATGTGCCTCGCGCCGCACTGCTCCGAACAATAAAGATTCTACAATACTAGCTTTT
ATGGTTATGAAGAGGAAAAATTGGCAGTAACCTGGCCCCACAAACCTTCAAATGAACGAATCAAATTAAC
AACCATAGGATGATAATGCGATTAGTTTTTTAGCCTTATTTCTGGGGTAATTAATCAGCGAAGCGATGAT
TTTTGATCTATTAACAGATATATAAATGCAAAAACTGCATAACCACTTTAACTAATACTTTCAACATTTT
CGGTTTGTATTACTTCTTATTCAAATGTAATAAAAGTATCAACAAAAAATTGTTAATATACCTCTATACT
TTAACGTCAAGGAGAAAAAACCCCGGATTCTAGAACTAGTGGATCCCCCATCACAAGTTTGTACAAAAAA
GCAGGCTACAAAATGTTTTTCAACAGACTAAGCGCTGGCAAGCTGCTGGTACCACTCTCCGTGGTCCTGT
ACGCCCTTTTCGTGGTAATATTACCTTTACAGAATTCTTTCCACTCCTCCAATGTTTTAGTTAGAGGT
[126 nt withheld, positions 839-964]
TAAAACCCAGCTTTCTTGTACAAAGTGGTGATGGGCTGCAGGAATTCGATATCAAGCTTATCGATACCGT
CGACCTCGAGTCATGTAATTAGTTATGTCACGCTTACATTCACGCCCTCCCCCCACATCCGCTCTAACCG
AAAAGGAAGGAGTTAGACAACCTGAAGTCTAGGTCCCTATTTATTTTTTTATAGTTATGTTAGTATTAAG
AACGTTATTTATATTTCAAATTTTTCTTTTTTTTCTGTACAGACGCGTGTACGCATGTAACATTATACTG
AAAACCTTGCTTGAGAAGGTTTTGGGACGCTCGAAGGCTTTAATTTGCGGCCGGTACCCAATTCGCCCTA
TAGTGAGTCGTATTACGCGCGCTCACTGGCCGTCGTTTTACAACGTCGTGACTGGGAAAACCCTGGCGTT
ACCCAACTTAATCGCCTTGCAGCACATCCCCCTTTCGCCAGCTGGCGTAATAGCGAAGAGGCCCGCACCG
ATCGCCCTTCCCAACAGTTGCGCAGCCTGAATGGCGAATGG
[124 nt withheld, positions 1496-1619]
C
[91 nt withheld, positions 1621-1711]
A
[49 nt withheld, positions 1713-1761]
CCTTTGACGTTGGAGTCCACGTTCTTT
[37 nt withheld, positions 1789-1825]
ACCCTATCTCGGTCTATTCTTTTGATTTATAAGGGATTTTGCCGATTTCGGCCTATTGGTTAAAAAATGA
GCTGATTTAACAAAAATTTAACGCGAATTTTAACAAAATATTAACGCTTACAATTTCCTGATGCGGTATT
TTCTCCTTACGCATCTGTGCGGTATTTCACACCGCATAGGGTAATAACTGATATAATTAAATTGAAGCTC
TAATTTGTGAGTTTAGTATACATGCATTTACTTATAATACAGTTTTTTAGTTTTGCTGGCCGCATCTTCT
CAAATATGCTTCCCAGCCTGCTTTTCTGTAACGTTCACCCTCTACCTTAGCATCCCTTCCCTTTGCAAAT
AGTCCTCTTCCAACAATAATAATGTCAGATCCTGTAGAGACCACATCATCCACGGTTCTATACTGTTGAC
CCAATGCGTCTCCCTTGTCATCTAAACCCACACCGGGTGTCATAATCAACCAATCGTAACCTTCATCTCT
TCCACCCATGTCTCTTTGAGCAATAAAGCCGATAACAAAATCTTTGTCGCTCTTCGCAATGTCAACAGTA
CCCTTAGTATATTCTCCAGTAGATAGGGAGCCCTTGCATGACAATTCTGCTAACATCAAAAGGCCTCTAG
GTTCCTTTGTTACTTCTTCTGCCGCCTGCTTCAAACCGCTAACAATACCTGGGCCCACCACACCGTGTGC
ATTCGTAATGTCTGCCCATTCTGCTATTCTGTATACACCCGCAGAGTACTGCAATTTGACTGTATTACCA
ATGTCAGCAAATTTTCTGTCTTCGAAGAGTAAAAAATTGTACTTGGCGGATAATGCCTTTAGCGGCTTAA
CTGTGCCCTCCATGGAAAAATCAGTCAAGATATCCACATGTGTTTTTAGTAAACAAATTTTGGGACCTAA
TGCTTCAACTAACTCCAGTAATTCCTTGGTGGTACGAACATCCAATGAAGCACACAAGTTTGTTTGCTTT
TCGTGCATGATATTAAATAGCTTGGCAGCAACAGGACTAGGATGAGTAGCAGCACGTTCCTTATATGTAG
CTTTCGACATGATTTATCTTCGTTTCCTGCAGGTTTTTGTTCTGTGCAGTTGGGTTAAGAATACTGGGCA
ATTTCATGTTTCTTCAACACTACATATGCGTATATATACCAATCTAAGTCTGTGCTCCTTCCTTCGTTCT
TCCTTCTGTTCGGAGATTACCGAATCAAAAAAATTTCAAGGAAACCGAAATCAAAAAAAAGAATAAAAAA
AAAATGATGAATTGAAAAGGTGGTATGGTGCACTCTCAGTACAATCTGCTCTGATGCCGCATAGTTAAGC
CAGCCCCGACACCCGCCAACACCCGCTGACGCGCCCTGACGGGCTTGTCTGCTCCCGGCATCCGCTTACA
GACAAGCTGTGACCGTCTCCGGGAGCTGCATGTGTCAGAGGTTTTCACCGTCATCACCGAAACGCGCGAG
ACGAAAGGGCCTCGTGATACGCCTATTTTTATAGGTTAATGTCATGATAATAATGGTTTCTTAGTATGAT
CCAATATCAAAGGAAATGATAGCATTGAAGGATGAGACTAATCCAATTGAGGAGTGGCAGCATATAGAAC
AGCTAAAGGGTAGTGCTGAAGGAAGCATACGATACCCCGCATGGAATGGGATAATATCACAGGAGGTACT
AGACTACCTTTCATCCTACATAAATAGACGCATATAAGTACGCATTTAAGCATAAACACGCACTATGCCG
TTCTTCTCATGTATATATATATACAGGCAACACGCAGATATAGGTGCGACGTGAACAGTGAGCTGTATGT
GCGCAGCTCGCGTTGCATTTTCGGAAGCGCTCGTTTTCGGAAACGCTTTGAAGTTCCTATTCCGAAGTTC
CTATTCTCTAGAAAGTATAGGAACTTCAGAGCGCTTTTGAAAACCAAAAGCGCTCTGAAGACGCACTTTC
AAAAAACCAAAAACGCACCGGACTGTAACGAGCTACTAAAATATTGCGAATACCGCTTCCACAAACATTG
CTCAAAAGTATCTCTTTGCTATATATCTCTGTGCTATATCCCTATATAACCTACCCATCCACCTTTCGCT
CCTTGAACTTGCATCTAAACTCGACCTCTACATTTTTTATGTTTATCTCTAGTATTACTCTTTAGACAAA
AAAATTGTAGTAAGAACTATTCATAGAGTGAATCGAAAACAATACGAAAATGTAAACATTTCCTATACGT
AGTATATAGAGACAAAATAGAAGAAACCGTTCATAATTTTCTGACCAATGAAGAATCATCAACGCTATCA
CTTTCTGTTCACAAAGTATGCGCAATCCACATCGGTATAGAATATAATCGGGGATGCCTTTATCTTGAAA
AAATGCACCCGCAGCTTCGCTAGTAATCAGTAAACGCGGGAAGTGGAGTCAGGCTTTTTTTATGGAAGAG
AAAATAGACACCAAAGTAGCCTTCTTCTAACCTTAACGGACCTACAGTGCAAAAAGTTATCAAGAGACTG
CATTATAGAGCGCACAAAGGAGAAAAAAAGTAATCTAAGATGCTTTGTTAGAAAAATAGCGCTCTCGGGA
TGCATTTTTGTAGAACAAAAAAGAAGTATAGATTCTTTGTTGGTAAAATAGCGCTCTCGCGTTGCATTTC
TGTTCTGTAAAAATGCAGCTCAGATTCTTTGTTTGAAAAATTAGCGCTCTCGCGTTGCATTTTTGTTTTA
CAAAAATGAAGCACAGATTCTTCGTTGGTAAAATAGCGCTTTCGCGTTGCATTTCTGTTCTGTAAAAATG
CAGCTCAGATTCTTTGTTTGAAAAATTAGCGCTCTCGCGTTGCATTTTTGTTCTACAAAATGAAGCACAG
ATGCTTCGTTCAGGTGGCACTTTTCGGGGAAATGTGCGCGGAACCCCTATTTGTTTATTTTTCTAAATAC
ATTCAAATATGTATCCGCTCATGAGACAATAACCCTGATAAATGCTTCAATAATATTGAAAAAGGAAGAG
TATGAGTATTCAACATTTCCGTGTCGCCCTTATTCCCTTTTTTGCGGCATTTTGCCTTCCTGTTTTTGCT
CACCCAGAAACGCTGGTGAAAGTAAAAGATGCTGAAGATCAGTTGGGTGCACGAGTGGGTTACATCGAAC
TGGATCTCAACAGCGGTAAGATCCTTGAGAGTTTTCGCCCCGAAGAACGTTTTCCAATGATGAGCACTTT
TAAAGTTCTGCTATGTGGCGCGGTATTATCCCGTATTGACGCCGGGCAAGAGCAACTCGGTCGCCGCATA
CACTATTCTCAGAATGACTTGGTTGAGTACTCACCAGTCACAGAAAAGCATCTTACGGATGGCATGACAG
TAAGAGAATTATGCAGTGCTGCCATAACCATGAGTGATAACACTGCGGCCAACTTACTTCTGACAACGAT
CGGAGGACCGAAGGAGCTAACCGCTTTTTTGCACAACATGGGGGATCATGTAACTCGCCTTGATCGTTGG
GAACCGGAGCTGAATGAAGCCATACCAAACGACGAGCGTGACACCACGATGCCTGTAGCAATGGCAACAA
CGTTGCGCAAACTATTAACTGGCGAACTACTTACTCTAGCTTCCCGGCAACAATTAATAGACTGGATGGA
GGCGGATAAAGTTGCAGGACCACTTCTGCGCTCGGCCCTTCCGGCTGGCTGGTTTATTGCTGATAAATCT
GGAGCCGGTGAGCGTGGGTCTCGCGGTATCATTGCAGCACTGGGGCCAGATGGTAAGCCCTCCCGTATCG
TAGTTATCTACACGACGGGGAGTCAGGCAACTATGGATGAACGAAATAGACAGATCGCTGAGATAGGTGC
CTCACTGATTAAGCATTGGTAACTGTCAGACCAAGTTTACTCATATATACTTTAGATTGATTTAAAACTT
CATTTTTAATTTAAAAGGATCTAGGTGAAGATCCTTTTTGATAATCTCATGACCAAAATCCCTTAACGTG
AGTTTTCGTTCCACTGAGCGTCAGACCCCGTAGAAAAGATCAAAGGATCTTCTTGAGATCCTTTTTTTCT
GCGCGTAATCTGCTGCTTGCAAACAAAAAAACCACCGCTACCAGCGGTGGTTTGTTTGCCGGATCAAGAG
CTACCAACTCTTTTTCCGAAGGTAACTGGCTTCAGCAGAGCGCAGATACCAAATACTGTTCTTCTAGTGT
AGCCGTAGTTAGGCCACCACTTCAAGAACTCTGTAGCACCGCCTACATACCTCGCTCTGCTAATCCTGTT
ACCAGTGGCTGCTGCCAGTGGCGATAAGTCGTGTCTTACCGGGTTGGACTCAAGACGATAGTTACCGGAT
AAGGCGCAGCGGTCGGGCTGAACGGGGGGTTCGTGCACACAGCCCAGCTTGGAGCGAACGACCTACACCG
AACTGAGATACCTACAGCGTGAGCTATGAGAAAGCGCCACGCTTCCCGAAGGGAGAAAGGCGGACAGGTA
TCCGGTAAGCGGCAGGGTCGGAACAGGAGAGCGCACGAGGGAGCTTCCAGGGGGAAACGCCTGGTATCTT
TATAGTCCTGTCGGGTTTCGCCACCTCTGACTTGAGCGTCGATTTTTGTGATGCTCGTCAGGGGGGCGGA
GCCTATGGAAAAACGCCAGCAACGCGGCCTTTTTACGGTTCCTGGCCTTTTGCTGGCCTTTTGCTCACAT
GTTCTTTCCTGCGTTATCCCCTGATTCTGTGGATAACCGTATTACCGCCTTTGAGTGAGCTGATACCGCT
CGCCGCAGCCGAACGACCGAGCGCAGCGAGTCAGTGAGCGAGGAAGCGGAAGAGCGCCCAATACGCAAAC
CGCCTCTCCCCGCGCGTTGGCCGATTCATTAATGCAGCTGGCACGACAGGTTTCCCGACTGGA
