>Addgene plasmid #181707 | pAG426-GAL-Kar2-Beta-Amyloid | depositor partial sequence | sequence record 351412 | Insert Sequence
ATGTTTTTCAACAGACTAAGCGCTGGCAAGCTGCTGGTACCACTCTCCGTGGTCCTGTACGCCCTTTTCG
TGGTAATATTACCTTTACAGAATTCTTTCCACTCCTCCAATGTTTTAGTTAGAGGT
[126 nt withheld, positions 127-252]
TAA
